Addgene plasmid #143986: TFORF1959
Purpose: Lentiviral vector for overexpressing transcription factor ORFs with unique 24-bp barcodes. Barcodes facilitate identification of transcription factors in pooled screens.
Depositing lab: Feng Zhang. Depositing organization: Broad Institute. Publication: A transcription factor atlas of directed differentiation. Joung J, Ma S, Tay T, Geiger-Schuller KR, Kirchgatterer PC, Verdine VK, Guo B, Arias-Garcia MA, Allen WE, Singh A, Kuksenko O, Abudayyeh OO, Gootenberg JS, Fu Z, Macrae RK, Buenrostro JD, Regev A, Zhang F. Cell. 2023 Jan 5;186(1):209-229.e26. doi: 10.1016/j.cell.2022.11.026. PubMed 36608654.
Backbone
  Vector backbone: pLX_TRC317
  Backbone manufacturer: Broad Institute Genetic Perturbation Platform
  Backbone size w/o insert (bp): 8264
  Vector type: Mammalian Expression, Lentiviral
  Selectable markers: Puromycin
Growth in bacteria
  Bacterial resistance: Ampicillin, 100 μg/mL
  Growth temperature: 37°C
  Growth strain: NEB Stable
  Copy number: High Copy
Gene/Insert
  Gene/Insert name: CUX1
  Species: H. sapiens (human)
  Insert size (bp): 4652
  Entrez Gene: CUX1 (a.k.a. CASP, CDP, CDP/Cut, CDP1, COY1, CUTL1, CUX, Clox, Cux/CDP, GDDI, GOLIM6, Nbla10317, p100, p110, p200, p75)
  Promoter: EF1a
  Cloning method: Unknown
  Sequencing primers: 5′ GGGTGGAGACTGAAGTTAGGCCAG; 3′ CACATAGCGTAAAAGGAGCAACATAG
Terms and licenses: Academic/Nonprofit Terms; Industry Terms: Not Available to Industry
Depositor comments: NM_001202543,ENST00000360264 . The transcription factor ORF portion of this plasmid was synthesized by Genewiz. Please test multiple small colonies in case of plasmid recombination. To make this collection available in a timely manner, a portion of this collection was not fully sequenced by Addgene. If an Addgene verified full plasmid sequence is not available, please contact us prior to placing an order to request the full sequence.
How to cite: TFORF1959 was a gift from Feng Zhang (Addgene plasmid # 143986 ; http://n2t.net/addgene:143986 ; RRID:Addgene_143986)
