[The description below was written by a language model from this plasmid's Addgene catalogue record and pLannotate feature annotations shown in this document.]
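Description:
TFORF1959 is a lentiviral mammalian expression plasmid built on the pLX_TRC317 backbone and carrying the human transcription factor CUX1 as its open reading frame. It belongs to a barcoded collection of transcription factor ORF vectors in which each clone has a unique 24-bp barcode, so that the factor present in a given cell can be identified in pooled overexpression screens. The sequenced record is about 12.9 kb. In bacteria the plasmid is maintained through a high-copy ColE1/pUC-type origin and selected with ampicillin via the β-lactamase gene. An f1 origin and remnants of a lac/T7/T3 cloning region are also present in the backbone. The depositor notes that the plasmid can recombine, which is common for LTR-containing vectors.

The viral cassette has a third-generation, self-inactivating layout. An RSV promoter drives a truncated HIV-1 5' LTR, followed by the Ψ packaging signal with a gag fragment, the Rev response element for nuclear export of the genomic RNA, and a cPPT/CTS element. The cassette ends in a ΔU3 3' LTR and an SV40 polyadenylation signal. Within the transferred region, an SV40 early promoter expresses puromycin N-acetyltransferase for selection of transduced cells. A separate EF-1α promoter provides strong constitutive expression of the CUX1 coding sequence, which is annotated at roughly 4.5 kb. A WPRE downstream of the ORF enhances transcript stability and expression. The barcode is not annotated in the feature table. A short U6 promoter fragment is annotated between the ORF and the WPRE, but the record does not state its function. The ORF portion was made by gene synthesis and corresponds to a specific annotated CUX1 transcript isoform.
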