Features (pLannotate 1.2.2; 31 found; start..end, strand, type, name):
      5..231     +  promoter       RSV promoter: Rous sarcoma virus enhancer/promoter
    232..412     +  LTR            5' LTR (truncated): truncated 5' long terminal repeat (LTR) from HIV-1
    459..584     +  misc_feature   HIV-1 Ψ: packaging signal of human immunodeficiency virus type 1
    568..931     +  CDS            HIV-1 gag (fragment): gag protein from human immunodeficiency virus 1; gag
   1077..1310    +  misc_feature   RRE: The Rev response element (RRE) of HIV-1 allows for Rev-dependent mRNA export from the nucleus to the cytoplasm.
   1687..1713    +  CDS            Rev (fragment): human immunodeficiency virus 1 (HIV-1) Rev protein; rev; enhances nuclear export of unspliced and incompletely spliced viral mRNAs
   1720..1743    +  promoter       SV40 promoter (fragment): SV40 early promoter
   1744..1815    +  promoter       SV40 promoter (fragment): SV40 enhancer and early promoter
   1839..1974    +  rep_origin     SV40 ori: SV40 origin of replication
   2020..2616    +  CDS            PuroR (fragment): puromycin N-acetyltransferase; pac from Streptomyces; confers resistance to puromycin
   2665..2782    +  misc_feature   cPPT/CTS: central polypurine tract and central termination sequence of HIV-1
   2847..2913    +  CDS            small t antigen (fragment): SV40 (simian virus 40) small t antigen
   2920..4098    +  promoter       EF-1α promoter: strong constitutive promoter for human elongation factor EF-1α
   4169..8662    +  CDS            CUX1: CUX1_HUMAN - Also known as CUTL1. Experimental evidence at protein level: Swiss-Prot protein existence level 1. [CDP/Cux p110]: Plays a role in cell cycle progression, in particular at the G1/S transition. As cells progress into S phase, a fraction of CUX1 molecules is proteolytically processed into N- terminally truncated proteins of 110 kDa. While CUX1 only transiently binds to DNA and carries the CCAAT-displacement activity, CDP/Cux p110 makes a stable interaction with DNA and stimulates expression of genes such as POLA1. From Homo sapiens (Human).
   8678..8731    +  promoter       U6 promoter (fragment): RNA polymerase III promoter for human U6 snRNA
   8773..9361    +  misc_feature   WPRE: woodchuck hepatitis virus posttranscriptional regulatory element
   9412..9431    +  misc_feature   cPPT/CTS (fragment): central polypurine tract and central termination sequence of HIV-1
   9433..9666    +  LTR            3' LTR (ΔU3): self-inactivating 3' long terminal repeat (LTR) from HIV-1
   9744..9865    +  polyA_signal   SV40 poly(A) signal: SV40 polyadenylation signal
   9905..10040   +  rep_origin     SV40 ori: SV40 origin of replication
  10061..10079   -  promoter       T7 promoter: promoter for bacteriophage T7 RNA polymerase
  10087..10242   +  CDS            lacZα (fragment): LacZα fragment of β-galactosidase; lacZ fragment
  10247..10675   +  rep_origin     f1 ori (sequence partly withheld): f1 bacteriophage origin of replication; arrow indicates direction of (+) strand synthesis
  10728..10832   +  promoter       AmpR promoter: bla
  10833..11693   +  CDS            AmpR: β-lactamase; bla; confers resistance to ampicillin, carbenicillin, and related antibiotics
  11864..12452   +  rep_origin     ori: high-copy-number ColE1/pMB1/pBR322/pUC origin of replication
  12635..12727   +  CDS            lacI (fragment): lac repressor; lacI; The lac repressor binds to the lac operator to inhibit transcription in E. coli. This inhibition can be relieved by adding lactose or isopropyl-β-D-thiogalactopyranoside (IPTG).
  12740..12761   +  protein_bind   CAP binding site: CAP binding activates transcription in the presence of cAMP. E. coli catabolite activator protein
  12776..12806   +  promoter       lac promoter: promoter for the E. coli lac operon
  12810..12832   +  protein_bind   lac operator (fragment): The lac repressor binds to the lac operator to inhibit transcription in E. coli. This inhibition can be relieved by adding lactose or isopropyl-β-D-thiogalactopyranoside (IPTG). lac repressor encoded by lacI
  12875..12893   +  promoter       T3 promoter: promoter for bacteriophage T3 RNA polymerase
>Addgene plasmid #143986 | TFORF1959 | addgene full sequence | sequence record 415042 | Addgene NGS Result
TTAATGTAGTCTTATGCAATACTCTTGTAGTCTTGCAACATGGTAACGATGAGTTAGCAACATGCCTTAC
AAGGAGAGAAAAAGCACCGTGCATGCCGATTGGTGGAAGTAAGGTGGTACGATCGTGCCTTATTAGGAAG
GCAACAGACGGGTCTGACATGGATTGGACGAACCACTGAATTGCCGCATTGCAGAGATATTGTATTTAAG
TGCCTAGCTCGATACATAAACGGGTCTCTCTGGTTAGACCAGATCTGAGCCTGGGAGCTCTCTGGCTAAC
TAGGGAACCCACTGCTTAAGCCTCAATAAAGCTTGCCTTGAGTGCTTCAAGTAGTGTGTGCCCGTCTGTT
GTGTGACTCTGGTAACTAGAGATCCCTCAGACCCTTTTAGTCAGTGTGGAAAATCTCTAGCAGTGGCGCC
CGAACAGGGACTTGAAAGCGAAAGGGAAACCAGAGGAGCTCTCTCGACGCAGGACTCGGCTTGCTGAAGC
GCGCACGGCAAGAGGCGAGGGGCGGCGACTGGTGAGTACGCCAAAAATTTTGACTAGCGGAGGCTAGAAG
GAGAGAGATGGGTGCGAGAGCGTCAGTATTAAGCGGGGGAGAATTAGATCGCGATGGGAAAAAATTCGGT
TAAGGCCAGGGGGAAAGAAAAAATATAAATTAAAACATATAGTATGGGCAAGCAGGGAGCTAGAACGATT
CGCAGTTAATCCTGGCCTGTTAGAAACATCAGAAGGCTGTAGACAAATACTGGGACAGCTACAACCATCC
CTTCAGACAGGATCAGAAGAACTTAGATCATTATATAATACAGTAGCAACCCTCTATTGTGTGCATCAAA
GGATAGAGATAAAAGACACCAAGGAAGCTTTAGACAAGATAGAGGAAGAGCAAAACAAAAGTAAGACCAC
CGCACAGCAAGCGGCCGCTGATCTTCAGACCTGGAGGAGGAGATATGAGGGACAATTGGAGAAGTGAATT
ATATAAATATAAAGTAGTAAAAATTGAACCATTAGGAGTAGCACCCACCAAGGCAAAGAGAAGAGTGGTG
CAGAGAGAAAAAAGAGCAGTGGGAATAGGAGCTTTGTTCCTTGGGTTCTTGGGAGCAGCAGGAAGCACTA
TGGGCGCAGCGTCAATGACGCTGACGGTACAGGCCAGACAATTATTGTCTGGTATAGTGCAGCAGCAGAA
CAATTTGCTGAGGGCTATTGAGGCGCAACAGCATCTGTTGCAACTCACAGTCTGGGGCATCAAGCAGCTC
CAGGCAAGAATCCTGGCTGTGGAAAGATACCTAAAGGATCAACAGCTCCTGGGGATTTGGGGTTGCTCTG
GAAAACTCATTTGCACCACTGCTGTGCCTTGGAATGCTAGTTGGAGTAATAAATCTCTGGAACAGATTTG
GAATCACACGACCTGGATGGAGTGGGACAGAGAAATTAACAATTACACAAGCTTAATACACTCCTTAATT
GAAGAATCGCAAAACCAGCAAGAAAAGAATGAACAAGAATTATTGGAATTAGATAAATGGGCAAGTTTGT
GGAATTGGTTTAACATAACAAATTGGCTGTGGTATATAAAATTATTCATAATGATAGTAGGAGGCTTGGT
AGGTTTAAGAATAGTTTTTGCTGTACTTTCTATAGTGAATAGAGTTAGGCAGGGATATTCACCATTATCG
TTTCAGACCCACCTCCCAACCCCGAGGGGACCCATGCATTGCATCTCAATTAGTCAGCAACCAGGTGTGG
AAAGTCCCCAGGCTCCCCAGCAGGCAGAAGTATGCAAAGCATGCGTCTCAATTAGTCAGCAACCATAGTC
CCGCCCCTAACTCCGCCCATCCCGCCCCTAACTCCGCCCAGTTCCGCCCATTCTCCGCCCCATGGCTGAC
TAATTTTTTTTATTTATGCAGAGGCCGAGGCCGCCTCGGCCTCTGAGCTATTCCAGAAGTAGTGAGGAGG
CTTTTTTGGAGGCCTAGGCTTTTGCAAAAAGCTTTCTAGAGGTACCACCGGAGCTTACCATGACCGAGTA
CAAGCCCACGGTGCGCCTCGCCACCCGCGACGACGTCCCCAGGGCCGTACGCACCCTCGCCGCCGCGTTC
GCCGACTACCCCGCCACGCGCCACACCGTCGATCCGGACCGCCACATCGAGCGGGTCACCGAGCTGCAAG
AACTCTTCCTCACGCGCGTCGGGCTCGACATCGGCAAGGTGTGGGTCGCGGACGACGGCGCCGCCGTGGC
GGTCTGGACCACGCCGGAGAGCGTCGAAGCGGGGGCGGTGTTCGCCGAGATCGGCCCGCGCATGGCCGAG
TTGAGCGGTTCCCGGCTGGCCGCGCAGCAACAGATGGAAGGCCTCCTGGCGCCGCACCGGCCCAAGGAGC
CCGCGTGGTTCCTGGCCACCGTCGGCGTCTCGCCCGACCACCAGGGCAAGGGTCTGGGCAGCGCCGTCGT
GCTCCCCGGAGTGGAGGCGGCCGAGCGCGCCGGGGTGCCCGCCTTCCTGGAGACCTCCGCGCCCCGCAAC
CTCCCCTTCTACGAGCGGCTCGGCTTCACCGTCACCGCCGACGTCGAGGTGCCCGAAGGACCGCGCACCT
GGTGCATGACCCGCAAGCCCGGTGCCAGTTAACGAATTCTAGATCTTGAGACAAATGGCAGTATTCATCC
ACAATTTTAAAAGAAAAGGGGGGATTGGGGGGTACAGTGCAGGGGAAAGAATAGTAGACATAATAGCAAC
AGACATACAAACTAAAGAATTACAAAAACAAATTACAAAAATTCAAAATTTTCGGGTTTATTACAGGGAC
AGCAGAGATCCACTTTGGCGCCGGCTCGAGGCCTGCAGGTGCAAAGATGGATAAAGTTTTAAACAGAGAG
GAATCTTTGCAGCTAATGGACCTTCTAGGTCTTGAAAGGAGTGGGAATTGGCTCCGGTGCCCGTCAGTGG
GCAGAGCGCACATCGCCCACAGTCCCCGAGAAGTTGGGGGGAGGGGTCGGCAATTGAACCGGTGCCTAGA
GAAGGTGGCGCGGGGTAAACTGGGAAAGTGATGTCGTGTACTGGCTCCGCCTTTTTCCCGAGGGTGGGGG
AGAACCGTATATAAGTGCAGTAGTCGCCGTGAACGTTCTTTTTCGCAACGGGTTTGCCGCCAGAACACAG
GTAAGTGCCGTGTGTGGTTCCCGCGGGCCTGGCCTCTTTACGGGTTATGGCCCTTGCGTGCCTTGAATTA
CTTCCACCTGGCTGCAGTACGTGATTCTTGATCCCGAGCTTCGGGTTGGAAGTGGGTGGGAGAGTTCGAG
GCCTTGCGCTTAAGGAGCCCCTTCGCCTCGTGCTTGAGTTGAGGCCTGGCCTGGGCGCTGGGGCCGCCGC
GTGCGAATCTGGTGGCACCTTCGCGCCTGTCTCGCTGCTTTCGATAAGTCTCTAGCCATTTAAAATTTTT
GATGACCTGCTGCGACGCTTTTTTTCTGGCAAGATAGTCTTGTAAATGCGGGCCAAGATCTGCACACTGG
TATTTCGGTTTTTGGGGCCGCGGGCGGCGACGGGGCCCGTGCGTCCCAGCGCACATGTTCGGCGAGGCGG
GGCCTGCGAGCGCGGCCACCGAGAATCGGACGGGGGTAGTCTCAAGCTGGCCGGCCTGCTCTGGTGCCTG
GCCTCGCGCCGCCGTGTATCGCCCCGCCCTGGGCGGCAAGGCTGGCCCGGTCGGCACCAGTTGCGTGAGC
GGAAAGATGGCCGCTTCCCGGCCCTGCTGCAGGGAGCTCAAAATGGAGGACGCGGCGCTCGGGAGAGCGG
GCGGGTGAGTCACCCACACAAAGGAAAAGGGCCTTTCCGTCCTCAGCCGTCGCTTCATGTGACTCCACGG
AGTACCGGGCGCCGTCCAGGCACCTCGATTAGTTCTCGAGCTTTTGGAGTACGTCGTCTTTAGGTTGGGG
GGAGGGGTTTTATGCGATGGAGTTTCCCCACACTGAGTGGGTGGAGACTGAAGTTAGGCCAGCTTGGCAC
TTGATGTAATTCTCCTTGGAATTTGCCCTTTTTGAGTTTGGATCTTGGTTCATTCTCAAGCCTCAGACAG
TGGTTCAAAGTTTTTTTCTTCCATTTCAGGTGTCGTGAGGCTAGCACCGCCACCATGGCGGCCAATGTGG
GATCGATGTTTCAATATTGGAAGCGCTTTGATTTACAGCAGCTGCAGAGAGAACTCGATGCCACCGCAAC
GGTATTGGCGAACCGGCAGGATGAAAGTGAGCAGTCCAGAAAGCGGCTTATCGAACAGAGCCGGGAGTTC
AAGAAGAACACTCCAGAGGATTTGCGCAAGCAGGTAGCGCCGCTGCTGAAGAGTTTCCAAGGAGAGATTG
ATGCACTGAGTAAAAGAAGCAAGGAAGCTGAAGCAGCTTTCTTGAATGTCTACAAAAGATTGATTGACGT
CCCAGATCCCGTACCAGCTTTGGATCTCGGACAGCAACTCCAGCTCAAAGTGCAGCGCCTGCACGATATT
GAAACAGAGAACCAGAAACTTAGGGAAACTCTGGAAGAATACAACAAGGAATTTGCTGAAGTGAAAAATC
AAGAGGTTACGATAAAAGCACTTAAAGAGAAAATCCGAGAATATGAACAGACACTGAAGAACCAAGCCGA
AACCATAGCTCTTGAGAAGGAACAGAAGTTACAGAATGACTTTGCAGAAAAGGAGAGAAAGCTGCAGGAG
ACACAGATGTCCACCACCTCAAAGCTGGAGGAAGCTGAGCATAAGGTTCAGAGCCTACAAACAGCCCTGG
AAAAAACTCGAACAGAATTATTTGACCTGAAAACCAAATACGATGAAGAAACTACTGCAAAGGCCGACGA
GATTGAAATGATCATGACGGACCTTGAAAGGGCAAACCAGAGGGCAGAGGTGGCTCAGAGAGAGGCGGAG
ACCTTAAGGGAACAGCTCTCATCGGCCAATCACTCCCTCCAGCTGGCCTCACAGATCCAGAAGGCACCAG
ACGTGGAGCAGGCCATAGAGGTGCTGACCCGCTCCAGCCTAGAAGTTGAGTTGGCCGCCAAGGAGCGGGA
GATCGCACAGCTGGTGGAGGACGTGCAGAGACTCCAGGCCAGCCTCACCAAGCTGCGGGAGAATTCGGCC
AGCCAGATCTCACAGCTTGAGCAGCAGCTGAGCGCCAAAAACAGCACACTCAAACAACTGGAAGAAAAAC
TCAAAGGCCAGGCTGACTATGAAGAGGTGAAGAAAGAGCTGAACATTCTGAAGTCCATGGAGTTTGCACC
GTCCGAGGGCGCTGGGACACAGGATGCGGCCAAGCCCCTGGAGGTGCTGTTGCTGGAGAAGAACCGCTCG
CTGCAGTCCGAGAACGCCGCGCTGCGCATCTCCAACAGCGACCTGAGCGGGTCAGCCAGGAGGAAAGGGA
AAGACCAGCCTGAAAGTCGGCGCCCGGGATCTTTGCCGGCCCCCCCTCCTTCTCAGTTGCCCCGCAACCC
GGGGGAGCAGGCTTCCAATACTAATGGTACACACCAGTTCTCACCAGCGGGGTTAAGTCAAGACTTTTTC
AGCTCATCCCTGGCAAGCCCCAGCCTACCCCTGGCTTCTACAGGAAAATTTGCACTAAACTCTCTTCTCC
AGCGGCAGCTAATGCAGTCCTTCTACTCCAAGGCTATGCAGGAAGCCGGAAGCACAAGCATGATTTTTTC
AACAGGTCCATACAGCACAAACTCCATATCTTCCCAAAGTCCATTACAACAAAGCCCAGATGTCAATGGC
ATGGCCCCATCCCCCAGCCAGTCAGAAAGTGCTGGGAGCGTCTCCGAGGGCGAGGAGATGGACACTGCAG
AAATCGCCCGGCAGGTCAAAGAGCAGCTGATTAAGCACAATATCGGACAACGTATTTTCGGACATTATGT
GTTGGGACTGTCTCAAGGGTCCGTGAGCGAGATTCTGGCCCGGCCCAAGCCATGGAATAAACTGACTGTT
CGTGGCAAGGAGCCATTTCACAAGATGAAACAGTTCCTCTCCGATGAGCAGAACATCCTGGCCCTCCGTA
GCATCCAAGGCAGACAAAGAGAGAATCCAGGCCAGAGCCTGAACAGACTATTTCAGGAAGTACCGAAACG
AAGAAATGGGTCTGAAGGTAACATCACCACCCGGATCCGAGCCTCGGAGACTGGCTCTGATGAAGCCATC
AAGTCCATCCTAGAGCAAGCCAAGAGGGAGCTCCAAGTGCAGAAAACTGCAGAGCCGGCCCAGCCTTCCT
CCGCATCCGGCAGCGGGAACTCTGATGACGCCATCCGCTCCATCCTGCAGCAAGCCCGCCGGGAGATGGA
GGCCCAGCAGGCTGCCCTCGACCCTGCCTTAAAGCAGGCACCACTGTCCCAGAGTGACATCACCATCCTC
ACCCCCAAGCTTCTGTCCACCTCGCCCATGCCCACCGTGTCCAGCTACCCACCTCTCGCCATCTCCCTGA
AGAAGCCCTCCGCAGCTCCTGAGGCCGGTGCCTCTGCTCTGCCGAACCCCCCGGCCCTCAAAAAGGAGGC
CCAGGACGCCCCCGGGCTGGACCCCCAGGGAGCAGCCGATTGTGCACAAGGGGTCCTGAGACAGGTGAAA
AATGAGGTGGGCCGCAGCGGTGCCTGGAAGGACCACTGGTGGAGCGCGGTGCAGCCGGAGAGAAGAAATG
CCGCCTCCTCCGAGGAGGCCAAGGCCGAAGAAACGGGCGGCGGGAAAGAGAAGGGCAGCGGTGGCAGCGG
AGGTGGCAGCCAGCCTCGGGCCGAGCGCAGTCAGCTCCAGGGACCCTCGTCGTCAGAGTACTGGAAGGAG
TGGCCCAGCGCTGAGTCCCCATACTCCCAGAGCTCAGAGCTGAGTCTGACCGGGGCCAGCCGCAGCGAGA
CACCACAGAACAGCCCCCTGCCATCCTCCCCGATCGTGCCCATGTCCAAGCCCACCAAGCCCTCGGTCCC
CCCGCTGACCCCCGAGCAGTACGAGGTCTACATGTACCAGGAGGTGGACACCATCGAGCTCACCCGGCAG
GTTAAGGAAAAGCTGGCCAAGAACGGCATCTGCCAGAGAATCTTCGGGGAGAAGGTGCTGGGCCTGTCCC
AGGGCAGCGTCAGCGACATGCTGTCCCGACCGAAGCCATGGAGCAAGCTGACGCAGAAAGGCCGAGAACC
CTTCATCCGGATGCAGCTCTGGCTGAACGGCGAGCTAGGCCAGGGTGTTCTACCCGTCCAGGGCCAGCAG
CAAGGGCCAGTCCTCCACTCCGTGACATCGCTCCAGGACCCGCTGCAGCAGGGCTGTGTGAGCTCAGAAA
GCACTCCAAAGACCTCCGCCAGCTGCAGCCCTGCCCCTGAGTCCCCGATGAGTTCCAGTGAGTCGGTGAA
GAGCCTGACCGAGCTGGTCCAGCAGCCCTGTCCCCCCATCGAGGCGAGCAAGGACAGCAAGCCACCAGAG
CCCAGTGACCCGCCAGCATCCGACTCCCAGCCCACAACCCCGCTGCCTCTCTCCGGACACTCGGCCCTCA
GCATCCAAGAATTAGTAGCCATGTCCCCGGAGCTGGACACCTACGGCATAACCAAGCGGGTGAAGGAGGT
GCTGACGGACAACAACCTCGGCCAGCGCTTATTTGGGGAGACCATCTTAGGGCTCACCCAAGGCTCTGTC
TCTGACCTCCTTGCCCGCCCCAAACCCTGGCATAAGCTCAGTCTGAAAGGACGAGAGCCCTTCGTCCGGA
TGCAGCTGTGGCTGAACGACCCCAACAATGTGGAGAAGCTGATGGACATGAAACGGATGGAGAAGAAAGC
CTACATGAAGCGGCGGCACAGCTCAGTCAGTGACAGCCAGCCCTGCGAACCGCCCTCTGTCGGCACCGAG
TACAGCCAGGGCGCCAGCCCCCAGCCCCAGCACCAGCTGAAGAAACCCCGGGTGGTGCTGGCTCCGGAGG
AGAAGGAGGCGCTGAAACGAGCGTATCAGCAAAAGCCATACCCGTCACCAAAAACCATCGAAGACCTCGC
CACCCAGCTCAACCTGAAAACCAGCACCGTCATCAACTGGTTCCACAACTACAGGTCTCGGATCCGCAGA
GAACTGTTCATTGAGGAAATTCAGGCCGGGAGTCAGGGCCAGGCGGGCGCCAGCGACTCACCCTCGGCCC
GCAGCGGCCGGGCGGCGCCCAGCTCGGAGGGCGACAGCTGCGACGGCGTGGAGGCCACTGAGGGCCCAGG
CAGCGCCGACACCGAGGAGCCCAAGTCTCAGGGAGAGGCCGAGCGGGAGGAGGTGCCGCGGCCGGCGGAG
CAGACGGAGCCGCCGCCCTCGGGGACCCCGGGCCCGGACGACGCCCGCGACGACGACCACGAGGGAGGCC
CCGTGGAAGGCCCGGGGCCCCTGCCCAGCCCCGCCTCCGCGACCGCCACCGCCGCGCCCGCGGCCCCCGA
GGACGCCGCTACCTCAGCCGCCGCCGCGCCGGGGGAGGGCCCCGCGGCCCCGAGCTCCGCGCCGCCGCCC
AGCAACAGCAGCAGCAGCAGCGCCCCCCGCAGGCCCAGCTCGCTGCAGAGCCTTTTCGGCCTCCCCGAGG
CCGCGGGCGCCCGGGACTCGCGCGACAACCCCCTGCGCAAGAAGAAGGCCGCGAACTTGAACAGCATCAT
CCACCGCCTGGAGAAGGCCGCCAGCCGGGAGGAACCTATCGAATGGGAGTTCTAGTAATGAACTAGTCCG
TAACTTGAAAGTATTTCGATTTCTTGGCTTTATATATCTTGTGGAAAGGACGAACCGGACCAATCGTCGG
TAAGGATACGCGTTAAGTCGACAATCAACCTCTGGATTACAAAATTTGTGAAAGATTGACTGGTATTCTT
AACTATGTTGCTCCTTTTACGCTATGTGGATACGCTGCTTTAATGCCTTTGTATCATGCTATTGCTTCCC
GTATGGCTTTCATTTTCTCCTCCTTGTATAAATCCTGGTTGCTGTCTCTTTATGAGGAGTTGTGGCCCGT
TGTCAGGCAACGTGGCGTGGTGTGCACTGTGTTTGCTGACGCAACCCCCACTGGTTGGGGCATTGCCACC
ACCTGTCAGCTCCTTTCCGGGACTTTCGCTTTCCCCCTCCCTATTGCCACGGCGGAACTCATCGCCGCCT
GCCTTGCCCGCTGCTGGACAGGGGCTCGGCTGTTGGGCACTGACAATTCCGTGGTGTTGTCGGGGAAATC
ATCGTCCTTTCCTTGGCTGCTCGCCTGTGTTGCCACCTGGATTCTGCGCGGGACGTCCTTCTGCTACGTC
CCTTCGGCCCTCAATCCAGCGGACCTTCCTTCCCGCGGCCTGCTGCCGGCTCTGCGGCCTCTTCCGCGTC
TTCGCCTTCGCCCTCAGACGAGTCGGATCTCCCTTTGGGCCGCCTCCCCGCGTCGACTTTAAGACCAATG
ACTTACAAGGCAGCTGTAGATCTTAGCCACTTTTTAAAAGAAAAGGGGGGACTGGAAGGGCTAATTCACT
CCCAACGAAGACAAGATCTGCTTTTTGCTTGTACTGGGTCTCTCTGGTTAGACCAGATCTGAGCCTGGGA
GCTCTCTGGCTAACTAGGGAACCCACTGCTTAAGCCTCAATAAAGCTTGCCTTGAGTGCTTCAAGTAGTG
TGTGCCCGTCTGTTGTGTGACTCTGGTAACTAGAGATCCCTCAGACCCTTTTAGTCAGTGTGGAAAATCT
CTAGCAGTACGTATAGTAGTTCATGTCATCTTATTATTCAGTATTTATAACTTGCAAAGAAATGAATATC
AGAGAGTGAGAGGAACTTGTTTATTGCAGCTTATAATGGTTACAAATAAAGCAATAGCATCACAAATTTC
ACAAATAAAGCATTTTTTTCACTGCATTCTAGTTGTGGTTTGTCCAAACTCATCAATGTATCTTATCATG
TCTGGCTCTAGCTATCCCGCCCCTAACTCCGCCCATCCCGCCCCTAACTCCGCCCAGTTCCGCCCATTCT
CCGCCCCATGGCTGACTAATTTTTTTTATTTATGCAGAGGCCGAGGCCGCCTCGGCCTCTGAGCTATTCC
AGAAGTAGTGAGGAGGCTTTTTTGGAGGCCTAGGGACGTACCCAATTCGCCCTATAGTGAGTCGTATTAC
GCGCGCTCACTGGCCGTCGTTTTACAACGTCGTGACTGGGAAAACCCTGGCGTTACCCAACTTAATCGCC
TTGCAGCACATCCCCCTTTCGCCAGCTGGCGTAATAGCGAAGAGGCCCGCACCGATCGCCCTTCCCAACA
GTTGCGCAGCCTGAATGGCGAATGGG
[124 nt withheld, positions 10247-10370]
C
[91 nt withheld, positions 10372-10462]
A
[49 nt withheld, positions 10464-10512]
CCTTTGACGTTGGAGTCCACGTTCTTT
[37 nt withheld, positions 10540-10576]
ACCCTATCTCGGTCTATTCTTTTGATTTATAAGGGATTTTGCCGATTTCGGCCTATTGGTTAAAAAATGA
GCTGATTTAACAAAAATTTAACGCGAATTTTAACAAAATATTAACGCTTACAATTTAGGTGGCACTTTTC
GGGGAAATGTGCGCGGAACCCCTATTTGTTTATTTTTCTAAATACATTCAAATATGTATCCGCTCATGAG
ACAATAACCCTGATAAATGCTTCAATAATATTGAAAAAGGAAGAGTATGAGTATTCAACATTTCCGTGTC
GCCCTTATTCCCTTTTTTGCGGCATTTTGCCTTCCTGTTTTTGCTCACCCAGAAACGCTGGTGAAAGTAA
AAGATGCTGAAGATCAGTTGGGTGCACGAGTGGGTTACATCGAACTGGATCTCAACAGCGGTAAGATCCT
TGAGAGTTTTCGCCCCGAAGAACGTTTTCCAATGATGAGCACTTTTAAAGTTCTGCTATGTGGCGCGGTA
TTATCCCGTATTGACGCCGGGCAAGAGCAACTCGGTCGCCGCATACACTATTCTCAGAATGACTTGGTTG
AGTACTCACCAGTCACAGAAAAGCATCTTACGGATGGCATGACAGTAAGAGAATTATGCAGTGCTGCCAT
AACCATGAGTGATAACACTGCGGCCAACTTACTTCTGACAACGATCGGAGGACCGAAGGAGCTAACCGCT
TTTTTGCACAACATGGGGGATCATGTAACTCGCCTTGATCGTTGGGAACCGGAGCTGAATGAAGCCATAC
CAAACGACGAGCGTGACACCACGATGCCTGTAGCAATGGCAACAACGTTGCGCAAACTATTAACTGGCGA
ACTACTTACTCTAGCTTCCCGGCAACAATTAATAGACTGGATGGAGGCGGATAAAGTTGCAGGACCACTT
CTGCGCTCGGCCCTTCCGGCTGGCTGGTTTATTGCTGATAAATCTGGAGCCGGTGAGCGTGGGTCTCGCG
GTATCATTGCAGCACTGGGGCCAGATGGTAAGCCCTCCCGTATCGTAGTTATCTACACGACGGGGAGTCA
GGCAACTATGGATGAACGAAATAGACAGATCGCTGAGATAGGTGCCTCACTGATTAAGCATTGGTAACTG
TCAGACCAAGTTTACTCATATATACTTTAGATTGATTTAAAACTTCATTTTTAATTTAAAAGGATCTAGG
TGAAGATCCTTTTTGATAATCTCATGACCAAAATCCCTTAACGTGAGTTTTCGTTCCACTGAGCGTCAGA
CCCCGTAGAAAAGATCAAAGGATCTTCTTGAGATCCTTTTTTTCTGCGCGTAATCTGCTGCTTGCAAACA
AAAAAACCACCGCTACCAGCGGTGGTTTGTTTGCCGGATCAAGAGCTACCAACTCTTTTTCCGAAGGTAA
CTGGCTTCAGCAGAGCGCAGATACCAAATACTGTTCTTCTAGTGTAGCCGTAGTTAGGCCACCACTTCAA
GAACTCTGTAGCACCGCCTACATACCTCGCTCTGCTAATCCTGTTACCAGTGGCTGCTGCCAGTGGCGAT
AAGTCGTGTCTTACCGGGTTGGACTCAAGACGATAGTTACCGGATAAGGCGCAGCGGTCGGGCTGAACGG
GGGGTTCGTGCACACAGCCCAGCTTGGAGCGAACGACCTACACCGAACTGAGATACCTACAGCGTGAGCT
ATGAGAAAGCGCCACGCTTCCCGAAGGGAGAAAGGCGGACAGGTATCCGGTAAGCGGCAGGGTCGGAACA
GGAGAGCGCACGAGGGAGCTTCCAGGGGGAAACGCCTGGTATCTTTATAGTCCTGTCGGGTTTCGCCACC
TCTGACTTGAGCGTCGATTTTTGTGATGCTCGTCAGGGGGGCGGAGCCTATGGAAAAACGCCAGCAACGC
GGCCTTTTTACGGTTCCTGGCCTTTTGCTGGCCTTTTGCTCACATGTTCTTTCCTGCGTTATCCCCTGAT
TCTGTGGATAACCGTATTACCGCCTTTGAGTGAGCTGATACCGCTCGCCGCAGCCGAACGACCGAGCGCA
GCGAGTCAGTGAGCGAGGAAGCGGAAGAGCGCCCAATACGCAAACCGCCTCTCCCCGCGCGTTGGCCGAT
TCATTAATGCAGCTGGCACGACAGGTTTCCCGACTGGAAAGCGGGCAGTGAGCGCAACGCAATTAATGTG
AGTTAGCTCACTCATTAGGCACCCCAGGCTTTACACTTTATGCTTCCGGCTCGTATGTTGTGTGGAATTG
TGAGCGGATAACAATTTCACACAGGAAACAGCTATGACCATGATTACGCCAAGCGCGCAATTAACCCTCA
CTAAAGGGAACAAAAGCTGGAGCTGCAAGC
