>Addgene plasmid #143986 | TFORF1959 | depositor partial sequence | sequence record 284082 | Insert
ACCGCCACCATGGCGGCCAATGTGGGATCGATGTTTCAATATTGGAAGCGCTTTGATTTACAGCAGCTGC
AGAGAGAACTCGATGCCACCGCAACGGTATTGGCGAACCGGCAGGATGAAAGTGAGCAGTCCAGAAAGCG
GCTTATCGAACAGAGCCGGGAGTTCAAGAAGAACACTCCAGAGGATTTGCGCAAGCAGGTAGCGCCGCTG
CTGAAGAGTTTCCAAGGAGAGATTGATGCACTGAGTAAAAGAAGCAAGGAAGCTGAAGCAGCTTTCTTGA
ATGTCTACAAAAGATTGATTGACGTCCCAGATCCCGTACCAGCTTTGGATCTCGGACAGCAACTCCAGCT
CAAAGTGCAGCGCCTGCACGATATTGAAACAGAGAACCAGAAACTTAGGGAAACTCTGGAAGAATACAAC
AAGGAATTTGCTGAAGTGAAAAATCAAGAGGTTACGATAAAAGCACTTAAAGAGAAAATCCGAGAATATG
AACAGACACTGAAGAACCAAGCCGAAACCATAGCTCTTGAGAAGGAACAGAAGTTACAGAATGACTTTGC
AGAAAAGGAGAGAAAGCTGCAGGAGACACAGATGTCCACCACCTCAAAGCTGGAGGAAGCTGAGCATAAG
GTTCAGAGCCTACAAACAGCCCTGGAAAAAACTCGAACAGAATTATTTGACCTGAAAACCAAATACGATG
AAGAAACTACTGCAAAGGCCGACGAGATTGAAATGATCATGACGGACCTTGAAAGGGCAAACCAGAGGGC
AGAGGTGGCTCAGAGAGAGGCGGAGACCTTAAGGGAACAGCTCTCATCGGCCAATCACTCCCTCCAGCTG
GCCTCACAGATCCAGAAGGCACCAGACGTGGAGCAGGCCATAGAGGTGCTGACCCGCTCCAGCCTAGAAG
TTGAGTTGGCCGCCAAGGAGCGGGAGATCGCACAGCTGGTGGAGGACGTGCAGAGACTCCAGGCCAGCCT
CACCAAGCTGCGGGAGAATTCGGCCAGCCAGATCTCACAGCTTGAGCAGCAGCTGAGCGCCAAAAACAGC
ACACTCAAACAACTGGAAGAAAAACTCAAAGGCCAGGCTGACTATGAAGAGGTGAAGAAAGAGCTGAACA
TTCTGAAGTCCATGGAGTTTGCACCGTCCGAGGGCGCTGGGACACAGGATGCGGCCAAGCCCCTGGAGGT
GCTGTTGCTGGAGAAGAACCGCTCGCTGCAGTCCGAGAACGCCGCGCTGCGCATCTCCAACAGCGACCTG
AGCGGGTCAGCCAGGAGGAAAGGGAAAGACCAGCCTGAAAGTCGGCGCCCGGGATCTTTGCCGGCCCCCC
CTCCTTCTCAGTTGCCCCGCAACCCGGGGGAGCAGGCTTCCAATACTAATGGTACACACCAGTTCTCACC
AGCGGGGTTAAGTCAAGACTTTTTCAGCTCATCCCTGGCAAGCCCCAGCCTACCCCTGGCTTCTACAGGA
AAATTTGCACTAAACTCTCTTCTCCAGCGGCAGCTAATGCAGTCCTTCTACTCCAAGGCTATGCAGGAAG
CCGGAAGCACAAGCATGATTTTTTCAACAGGTCCATACAGCACAAACTCCATATCTTCCCAAAGTCCATT
ACAACAAAGCCCAGATGTCAATGGCATGGCCCCATCCCCCAGCCAGTCAGAAAGTGCTGGGAGCGTCTCC
GAGGGCGAGGAGATGGACACTGCAGAAATCGCCCGGCAGGTCAAAGAGCAGCTGATTAAGCACAATATCG
GACAACGTATTTTCGGACATTATGTGTTGGGACTGTCTCAAGGGTCCGTGAGCGAGATTCTGGCCCGGCC
CAAGCCATGGAATAAACTGACTGTTCGTGGCAAGGAGCCATTTCACAAGATGAAACAGTTCCTCTCCGAT
GAGCAGAACATCCTGGCCCTCCGTAGCATCCAAGGCAGACAAAGAGAGAATCCAGGCCAGAGCCTGAACA
GACTATTTCAGGAAGTACCGAAACGAAGAAATGGGTCTGAAGGTAACATCACCACCCGGATCCGAGCCTC
GGAGACTGGCTCTGATGAAGCCATCAAGTCCATCCTAGAGCAAGCCAAGAGGGAGCTCCAAGTGCAGAAA
ACTGCAGAGCCGGCCCAGCCTTCCTCCGCATCCGGCAGCGGGAACTCTGATGACGCCATCCGCTCCATCC
TGCAGCAAGCCCGCCGGGAGATGGAGGCCCAGCAGGCTGCCCTCGACCCTGCCTTAAAGCAGGCACCACT
GTCCCAGAGTGACATCACCATCCTCACCCCCAAGCTTCTGTCCACCTCGCCCATGCCCACCGTGTCCAGC
TACCCACCTCTCGCCATCTCCCTGAAGAAGCCCTCCGCAGCTCCTGAGGCCGGTGCCTCTGCTCTGCCGA
ACCCCCCGGCCCTCAAAAAGGAGGCCCAGGACGCCCCCGGGCTGGACCCCCAGGGAGCAGCCGATTGTGC
ACAAGGGGTCCTGAGACAGGTGAAAAATGAGGTGGGCCGCAGCGGTGCCTGGAAGGACCACTGGTGGAGC
GCGGTGCAGCCGGAGAGAAGAAATGCCGCCTCCTCCGAGGAGGCCAAGGCCGAAGAAACGGGCGGCGGGA
AAGAGAAGGGCAGCGGTGGCAGCGGAGGTGGCAGCCAGCCTCGGGCCGAGCGCAGTCAGCTCCAGGGACC
CTCGTCGTCAGAGTACTGGAAGGAGTGGCCCAGCGCTGAGTCCCCATACTCCCAGAGCTCAGAGCTGAGT
CTGACCGGGGCCAGCCGCAGCGAGACACCACAGAACAGCCCCCTGCCATCCTCCCCGATCGTGCCCATGT
CCAAGCCCACCAAGCCCTCGGTCCCCCCGCTGACCCCCGAGCAGTACGAGGTCTACATGTACCAGGAGGT
GGACACCATCGAGCTCACCCGGCAGGTTAAGGAAAAGCTGGCCAAGAACGGCATCTGCCAGAGAATCTTC
GGGGAGAAGGTGCTGGGCCTGTCCCAGGGCAGCGTCAGCGACATGCTGTCCCGACCGAAGCCATGGAGCA
AGCTGACGCAGAAAGGCCGAGAACCCTTCATCCGGATGCAGCTCTGGCTGAACGGCGAGCTAGGCCAGGG
TGTTCTACCCGTCCAGGGCCAGCAGCAAGGGCCAGTCCTCCACTCCGTGACATCGCTCCAGGACCCGCTG
CAGCAGGGCTGTGTGAGCTCAGAAAGCACTCCAAAGACCTCCGCCAGCTGCAGCCCTGCCCCTGAGTCCC
CGATGAGTTCCAGTGAGTCGGTGAAGAGCCTGACCGAGCTGGTCCAGCAGCCCTGTCCCCCCATCGAGGC
GAGCAAGGACAGCAAGCCACCAGAGCCCAGTGACCCGCCAGCATCCGACTCCCAGCCCACAACCCCGCTG
CCTCTCTCCGGACACTCGGCCCTCAGCATCCAAGAATTAGTAGCCATGTCCCCGGAGCTGGACACCTACG
GCATAACCAAGCGGGTGAAGGAGGTGCTGACGGACAACAACCTCGGCCAGCGCTTATTTGGGGAGACCAT
CTTAGGGCTCACCCAAGGCTCTGTCTCTGACCTCCTTGCCCGCCCCAAACCCTGGCATAAGCTCAGTCTG
AAAGGACGAGAGCCCTTCGTCCGGATGCAGCTGTGGCTGAACGACCCCAACAATGTGGAGAAGCTGATGG
ACATGAAACGGATGGAGAAGAAAGCCTACATGAAGCGGCGGCACAGCTCAGTCAGTGACAGCCAGCCCTG
CGAACCGCCCTCTGTCGGCACCGAGTACAGCCAGGGCGCCAGCCCCCAGCCCCAGCACCAGCTGAAGAAA
CCCCGGGTGGTGCTGGCTCCGGAGGAGAAGGAGGCGCTGAAACGAGCGTATCAGCAAAAGCCATACCCGT
CACCAAAAACCATCGAAGACCTCGCCACCCAGCTCAACCTGAAAACCAGCACCGTCATCAACTGGTTCCA
CAACTACAGGTCTCGGATCCGCAGAGAACTGTTCATTGAGGAAATTCAGGCCGGGAGTCAGGGCCAGGCG
GGCGCCAGCGACTCACCCTCGGCCCGCAGCGGCCGGGCGGCGCCCAGCTCGGAGGGCGACAGCTGCGACG
GCGTGGAGGCCACTGAGGGCCCAGGCAGCGCCGACACCGAGGAGCCCAAGTCTCAGGGAGAGGCCGAGCG
GGAGGAGGTGCCGCGGCCGGCGGAGCAGACGGAGCCGCCGCCCTCGGGGACCCCGGGCCCGGACGACGCC
CGCGACGACGACCACGAGGGAGGCCCCGTGGAAGGCCCGGGGCCCCTGCCCAGCCCCGCCTCCGCGACCG
CCACCGCCGCGCCCGCGGCCCCCGAGGACGCCGCTACCTCAGCCGCCGCCGCGCCGGGGGAGGGCCCCGC
GGCCCCGAGCTCCGCGCCGCCGCCCAGCAACAGCAGCAGCAGCAGCGCCCCCCGCAGGCCCAGCTCGCTG
CAGAGCCTTTTCGGCCTCCCCGAGGCCGCGGGCGCCCGGGACTCGCGCGACAACCCCCTGCGCAAGAAGA
AGGCCGCGAACTTGAACAGCATCATCCACCGCCTGGAGAAGGCCGCCAGCCGGGAGGAACCTATCGAATG
GGAGTTCTAGTAATGAACTAGTCCGTAACTTGAAAGTATTTCGATTTCTTGGCTTTATATATCTTGTGGA
AAGGACGAACCGGACCAATCGTCGGTAAGGAT
