>Addgene plasmid #143986 | TFORF1959 | depositor partial sequence | sequence record 284083 | Barcode
ACCGGACCAATCGTCGGTAAGGAT
